Addgene plasmid #157499: pD649-HAsp-SEMA4C-COMP5AP-AviTag-9xHis
Purpose: Mammalian expression of cell-surface protein extracellular domain fused to COMP5AP-AviTag-9xHis. Protein is secreted from cells.
Depositing lab: Chris Garcia. Depositing organization: Stanford University. Publication: A Human IgSF Cell-Surface Interactome Reveals a Complex Network of Protein-Protein Interactions. Wojtowicz WM, Vielmetter J, Fernandes RA, Siepe DH, Eastman CL, Chisholm GB, Cox S, Klock H, Anderson PW, Rue SM, Miller JJ, Glaser SM, Bragstad ML, Vance J, Lam AW, Lesley SA, Zinn K, Garcia KC. Cell. 2020 Aug 20;182(4):1027-1043.e17. doi: 10.1016/j.cell.2020.07.025. PubMed 32822567.
Backbone
  Vector backbone: pD649
  Backbone size w/o insert (bp): 7153
  Vector type: Mammalian Expression
Growth in bacteria
  Bacterial resistance: Ampicillin, 100 μg/mL
  Growth temperature: 37°C
  Growth strain: DH5alpha
  Copy number: High Copy
Gene/Insert
  Gene/Insert name: SEMA4C (alt name: SEM4C)
  Species: H. sapiens (human)
  Insert size (bp): 1929
  Entrez Gene: SEMA4C (a.k.a. M-SEMA-F, SEMACL1, SEMAF, SEMAI)
  Promoter: CMV/SP6
  Tag / fusion protein: COMP5AP-AviTag-9xHis (C terminal on backbone)
  Cloning method: Restriction Enzyme; 5′ cloning site GCGGCCGC (not destroyed); 3′ cloning site GGCGCGCC (not destroyed)
  Sequencing primers: 5′ ATTTAGGTGACACTATAG; 3′ CGTCGCACTCCATCACGGTG
Resource information
  A portion of this plasmid was derived from a plasmid made by: synthesis by ThermoFisher
Terms and licenses: Academic/Nonprofit Terms; Industry Terms: Not Available to Industry
Depositor comments: Some plasmids in this collection may have an IS5-like element IS5 family transposase upstream of the CMV promoter.
How to cite: pD649-HAsp-SEMA4C-COMP5AP-AviTag-9xHis was a gift from Chris Garcia (Addgene plasmid # 157499 ; http://n2t.net/addgene:157499 ; RRID:Addgene_157499)
