[The description below was written by a language model from this plasmid's Addgene catalogue record and pLannotate feature annotations shown in this document.]
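Description:
pD649-HAsp-SEMA4C-COMP5AP-AviTag-9xHis is a mammalian expression plasmid of about 9.1 kb, built on the pD649 backbone, that produces the extracellular domain of human semaphorin 4C (SEMA4C) as a secreted fusion protein. It is propagated in E. coli as a high-copy plasmid through a ColE1/pUC-type origin and selected with ampicillin via the β-lactamase gene. A separate SV40 early/EM7 promoter cassette drives a puromycin N-acetyltransferase gene ending in an SV40 poly(A) signal, which could allow puromycin selection in mammalian cells. The short kanamycin-resistance, lacZα, ble and f1 ori matches in the annotation are fragments and probably backbone remnants. The depositor notes that some plasmids in this collection may carry an IS5-family transposase insertion upstream of the CMV promoter; no such element appears in this feature table.

Expression is driven by the CMV immediate-early enhancer and promoter, followed by a fragment of CMV intron A and an SP6 promoter that can serve for in vitro transcription or sequencing. The open reading frame begins with a heterologous secretion signal, named HAsp in the construct and partly matched by the annotation software to an immunoglobulin heavy-chain leader. The 1,929 bp SEMA4C ectodomain, which was made by gene synthesis, follows between retained NotI and AscI sites. Downstream, the backbone supplies a rat COMP coiled-coil segment, which assembles into pentamers, then human placental alkaline phosphatase, an AviTag for enzymatic biotinylation and a polyhistidine tag (9xHis by name, annotated as 8xHis). A bGH poly(A) signal terminates the transcript.

Pentamerization raises avidity so that weak ectodomain interactions can be detected, while alkaline phosphatase provides an enzymatic readout. This fits the plasmid's origin in a large-scale screen of human cell-surface protein interactions.
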