Features (pLannotate 1.2.2; 24 found; start..end, strand, type, name):
    119..143     -  CDS            KanR (fragment): aminoglycoside phosphotransferase; aph(3')-Ia; confers resistance to kanamycin
    254..842     +  rep_origin     ori: high-copy-number ColE1/pMB1/pBR322/pUC origin of replication
   1067..1084    +  terminator     rrnB T2 terminator (fragment): transcription terminator T2 from the E. coli rrnB gene
   1109..1128    -  CDS            lacZα (fragment): LacZα fragment of β-galactosidase; lacZ fragment
   1584..1600    +  protein_bind   lac operator: The lac repressor binds to the lac operator to inhibit transcription in E. coli. This inhibition can be relieved by adding lactose or isopropyl-β-D-thiogalactopyranoside (IPTG). lac repressor encoded by lacI
   1843..2146    +  enhancer       CMV enhancer: human cytomegalovirus immediate early enhancer
   2147..2350    +  promoter       CMV promoter: human cytomegalovirus (CMV) immediate early promoter
   2486..2529    +  intron         CMV intron (fragment): modified intron A from human cytomegalovirus
   2581..2599    +  promoter       SP6 promoter: promoter for bacteriophage SP6 RNA polymerase
   2603..2640    +  CDS            IgH signal sequence (fragment): signal sequence from the mouse immunoglobulin heavy chain variable region
   2749..4677    +  CDS            SEMA4C (fragment): SEM4C_HUMAN - Also known as KIAA1739, SEMAI. Experimental evidence at protein level: Swiss-Prot protein existence level 1. Cell surface receptor for PLXNB2 that plays an important role in cell-cell signaling. PLXNB2 binding promotes downstream activation of RHOA and phosphorylation of ERBB2 at 'Tyr-1248'. Required for normal brain development, axon guidance and cell migration (By similarity). Probable signaling receptor which may play a role in myogenic differentiation through activation of the stress-activated MAPK cascade. From Homo sapiens (Human).
   4774..4953    +  CDS            Comp (fragment): COMP_RAT - Experimental evidence at protein level: Swiss-Prot protein existence level 1. May play a role in the structural integrity of cartilage via its interaction with other extracellular matrix proteins such as the collagens and fibronectin. Can mediate the interaction of chondrocytes with the cartilage extracellular matrix through interaction with cell surface integrin receptors. Could play a role in the pathogenesis of osteoarthritis. Potent suppressor of apoptosis in both primary chondrocytes and transformed cells. Suppresses apoptosis by blocking the activation of caspase-3 and by indu
   4941..6393    +  CDS            SEAP (fragment): secreted alkaline phosphatase from human placenta The natural enzyme has a C-terminal transmembrane sequence that is replaced by a GPI anchor.
   6418..6459    +  CDS            AviTag™ (fragment): peptide tag that allows for enzymatic biotinylation
   6463..6486    +  CDS            8xHis: 8xHis affinity tag
   6632..6743    +  polyA_signal   bGH poly(A) signal: bovine growth hormone polyadenylation signal
   6744..6852    +  rep_origin     f1 ori (fragment): f1 bacteriophage origin of replication; arrow indicates direction of (+) strand synthesis
   6866..7195    +  promoter       SV40 promoter: SV40 enhancer and early promoter
   7243..7290    +  promoter       EM7 promoter: synthetic bacterial promoter&nbsp
   7309..7908    +  CDS            PuroR (fragment): puromycin N-acetyltransferase; pac from Streptomyces; confers resistance to puromycin
   7918..8043    +  CDS            ble (fragment): BLE_KLEPN - Experimental evidence at protein level: Swiss-Prot protein existence level 1. Binding protein with a strong affinity to the bleomycin family of antibiotics. Binds to CL990; an antimitotic-antibiotic compound. From Klebsiella pneumoniae.
   8038..8159    +  polyA_signal   SV40 poly(A) signal: SV40 polyadenylation signal
   8212..9072    -  CDS            AmpR: β-lactamase; bla; confers resistance to ampicillin, carbenicillin, and related antibiotics
   9075..89      -  promoter       AmpR promoter (fragment) (across the origin): bla
>Addgene plasmid #157499 | pD649-HAsp-SEMA4C-COMP5AP-AviTag-9xHis | depositor full sequence | sequence record 304107 | Full Sequence
TTTCAATATTATTGAAGCATTTATCAGGGTTATTGTCTCATGAGCGGATACATATTTGAATGTATTTAGA
AAAATAAACAAATAGGGGTCAGTGTTACAACCAATTAACCAATTCTGAACATTATCGCGAGCCCATTTAT
ACCTGAATATGGCTCATAACACCCCTTGCTCATGACCAAAATCCCTTAACGTGAGTTACGCGCGCGTCGT
TCCACTGAGCGTCAGACCCCGTAGAAAAGATCAAAGGATCTTCTTGAGATCCTTTTTTTCTGCGCGTAAT
CTGCTGCTTGCAAACAAAAAAACCACCGCTACCAGCGGTGGTTTGTTTGCCGGATCAAGAGCTACCAACT
CTTTTTCCGAAGGTAACTGGCTTCAGCAGAGCGCAGATACCAAATACTGTTCTTCTAGTGTAGCCGTAGT
TAGCCCACCACTTCAAGAACTCTGTAGCACCGCCTACATACCTCGCTCTGCTAATCCTGTTACCAGTGGC
TGCTGCCAGTGGCGATAAGTCGTGTCTTACCGGGTTGGACTCAAGACGATAGTTACCGGATAAGGCGCAG
CGGTCGGGCTGAACGGGGGGTTCGTGCACACAGCCCAGCTTGGAGCGAACGACCTACACCGAACTGAGAT
ACCTACAGCGTGAGCTATGAGAAAGCGCCACGCTTCCCGAAGGGAGAAAGGCGGACAGGTATCCGGTAAG
CGGCAGGGTCGGAACAGGAGAGCGCACGAGGGAGCTTCCAGGGGGAAACGCCTGGTATCTTTATAGTCCT
GTCGGGTTTCGCCACCTCTGACTTGAGCGTCGATTTTTGTGATGCTCGTCAGGGGGGCGGAGCCTATGGA
AAAACGCCAGCAACGCGGCCTTTTTACGGTTCCTGGCCTTTTGCTGGCCTTTTGCTCACATGTTCTTTCC
TGCGTTATCCCCTGATTCTGTGGATAACCGTATTACCGCCTTTGAGTGAGCTGATACCGCTCGCCGCAGC
CGAACGACCGAGCGCAGCGAGTCAGTGAGCGAGGAAGCGGAAGGCGAGAGTAGGGAACTGCCAGGCATCA
AACTAAGCAGAAGGCCCCTGACGGATGGCCTTTTTGCGTTTCTACAAACTCTTTCTGTGTTGTAAAACGA
CGGCCAGTCTTAAGCTCGGGCCCCCTGGGCGGTTCTGATAACGAGTAATCGTTAATCCGCAAATAACGTA
AAAACCCGCTTCGGCGGGTTTTTTTATGGGGGGAGTTTAGGGAAAGAGCATTTGTCAGAATATTTAAGGG
CGCCTGTCACTTTGCTTGATATATGAGAATTATTTAACCTTATAAATGAGAAAAAAGCAACGCACTTTAA
ATAAGATACGTTGCTTTTTCGATTGATGAACACCTATAATTAAACTATTCATCTATTATTTATGATTTTT
TGTATATACAATATTTCTAGTTTGTTAAAGAGAATTAAGAAAATAAATCTCGAAAATAATAAAGGGAAAA
TCAGTTTTTGATATCAAAATTATACATGTCAACGATAATACAAAATATAATACAAACTATAAGATGTTAT
CAGTATTTATTATCATTTAGAATAAATTTTGTGTCGCCCTTAATTGTGAGCGGATAACAATTACGAGCTT
CATGCACAGTGGCGTTGACTCAATATTGGCCATTAGCCATATTATTCATTGGTTATATAGCATAAATCAA
TATTGGCTATTGGCCATTGCATACGTTGTATCTATATCATAATATGTACATTTATATTGGCTCATGTCCA
ATATGACCGCCATGTTGGCATTGATTATTGACTAGTTATTAATAGTAATCAATTACGGGGTCATTAGTTC
ATAGCCCATATATGGAGTTCCGCGTTACATAACTTACGGTAAATGGCCCGCCTGGCTGACCGCCCAACGA
CCCCCGCCCATTGACGTCAATAATGACGTATGTTCCCATAGTAACGCCAATAGGGACTTTCCATTGACGT
CAATGGGTGGAGTATTTACGGTAAACTGCCCACTTGGCAGTACATCAAGTGTATCATATGCCAAGTACGC
CCCCTATTGACGTCAATGACGGTAAATGGCCCGCCTGGCATTATGCCCAGTACATGACCTTATGGGACTT
TCCTACTTGGCAGTACATCTACGTATTAGTCATCGCTATTACCATGGTGATGCGGTTTTGGCAGTACATC
AATGGGCGTGGATAGCGGTTTGACTCACGGGGATTTCCAAGTCTCCACCCCATTGACGTCAATGGGAGTT
TGTTTTGGCACCAAAATCAACGGGACTTTCCAAAATGTCGTAACAACTCCGCCCCATTGACGCAAATGGG
CGGTAGGCGTGTACGGTGGGAGGTCTATATAAGCAGAGCTCGTTTAGTGAACCGTCAGATCGCCTGGAGA
CGCCATCCACGCTGTTTTGACCTCCATAGAAGACACCGGGACCGATCCAGCCTCCGCGGCCGGGAACGGT
GCATTGGAACGCGGATTCCCCGTGCCAAGAGTGACGTAAGTACCGCCTATAGAGTCTATAGGCCCACCCC
CTTGGCTTCGTTAGAACGCGGCTACAATTAATACATAACCTTATGTATCATACACATACGATTTAGGTGA
CACTATAGAATAACATCCACTTTGCCTTTCTCTCCACAGGTGTCCACTCCCAGGTCCAACTGCACCTCGG
TTCTATCGAAAACGCGCCTGCTAGCGCCACCATGAAGACCATCATTGCCCTGAGCTACATCTTCTGCCTG
GTGTTCGCTGCGGCCGCCGCTGAAGTTTGGTGGAATCTGGTGCCCAGAAAGACCGTGTCTAGCGGCGAAC
TGGCCACAGTCGTGCGGAGATTTTCCCAGACCGGCATCCAGGACTTTCTGACCCTGACACTGACCGAGCC
TACCGGCCTGCTGTATGTGGGAGCTAGAGAAGCCCTGTTCGCCTTCAGCATGGAAGCCCTGGAACTGCAG
GGCGCCATCTCTTGGGAAGCCCCTGTGGAAAAGAAAACCGAGTGCATCCAGAAGGGCAAGAACAACCAGA
CCGAGTGCTTCAACTTCATCCGGTTTCTGCAGCCCTACAACGCCAGCCACCTGTACGTGTGTGGCACCTA
CGCCTTCCAGCCTAAGTGCACCTACGTGAACATGCTGACCTTCACACTGGAACACGGCGAGTTCGAGGAC
GGCAAGGGCAAGTGTCCTTACGATCCTGCCAAAGGCCATGCCGGACTGCTGGTTGATGGCGAGCTGTACT
CTGCTACCCTGAACAACTTCCTGGGCACCGAGCCAATCATCCTGCGGAATATGGGCCCTCACCACAGCAT
GAAGACCGAGTACCTGGCCTTCTGGCTGAACGAGCCTCACTTTGTGGGCAGCGCCTATGTGCCTGAGAGC
GTGGGATCTTTCACCGGCGACGACGACAAGGTGTACTTCTTCTTCCGCGAACGCGCCGTGGAAAGCGACT
GTTATGCTGAACAGGTGGTGGCCAGAGTGGCTAGAGTGTGCAAGGGCGATATGGGCGGAGCCAGAACACT
GCAGAGAAAGTGGACCACCTTCCTGAAGGCCAGACTGGCTTGCAGCGCCCCTAATTGGCAGCTGTATTTC
AACCAGCTGCAGGCCATGCACACCCTGCAGGATACCAGCTGGCACAACACCACCTTTTTCGGAGTGTTTC
AGGCCCAGTGGGGCGACATGTACCTGTCTGCCATCTGCGAGTATCAGCTGGAAGAGATCCAGCGGGTGTT
CGAGGGCCCCTACAAAGAGTATCACGAAGAGGCCCAGAAGTGGGACAGATACACAGACCCCGTGCCTTCT
CCAAGACCTGGCAGCTGCATCAACAACTGGCACAGACGGCACGGCTACACCTCTAGCCTGGAACTCCCCG
ACAACATCCTGAACTTCGTGAAGAAACACCCTCTGATGGAAGAACAAGTCGGCCCCAGATGGTCCAGACC
TCTGCTGGTTAAGAAGGGCACCAACTTCACCCACCTGGTGGCCGATAGAGTGACAGGACTGGATGGCGCC
ACCTACACCGTGCTGTTTATCGGAACAGGCGACGGCTGGCTGCTCAAGGCTGTTTCTCTTGGACCTTGGG
TGCACCTGATCGAAGAACTGCAACTGTTCGACCAAGAGCCTATGCGGAGCCTGGTGCTGAGCCAGTCTAA
GAAGCTGCTGTTTGCCGGCAGCAGATCCCAGCTGGTTCAGCTGCCTGTGGCCGACTGCATGAAGTACAGA
TCCTGCGCCGATTGCGTGCTGGCCAGAGATCCTTACTGTGCTTGGAGCGTGAACACCAGCAGATGTGTGG
CCGTTGGCGGACACAGTGGAAGCCTGCTGATTCAGCACGTGATGACCAGCGACACCAGCGGCATCTGCAA
TCTGCGGGGCTCTAAGAAAGTGCGGCCCACACCTAAGAACATCACAGTGGTGGCCGGCACCGATCTGGTG
CTGCCTTGTCACCTGAGCAGCAATCTGGCCCACGCCAGATGGACATTCGGCGGCAGAGATCTGCCAGCTG
AGCAGCCTGGCTCCTTCCTGTATGATGCTCGACTGCAGGCCCTGGTGGTTATGGCTGCACAGCCTAGACA
TGCCGGCGCTTACCACTGCTTCAGCGAGGAACAAGGCGCTAGACTGGCCGCCGAAGGATATCTGGTGGCT
GTGGTTGCTGGCCCTAGCGTGACACTGGAAGCTAGAGCACCCCTGGAAAACCTCGGAGGCGCGCCGGAAG
ATCAAGTTGATCCAAGATTGATTGATGGCAAGGGCGGATCTCTGGAGGTGCTGTTCCAGGGACCAGGCGG
AAGCGGCAATCCCGGCGGCGATCTGGCCCCCCAGATGCTGCGCGAGCTGCAGGAGACCAATGCCGCCCTG
CAGGACGTGCGCGAGCTGCTGCGCCACCGCGTGAAGGAGATCACCTTCCTGAAGAACACCGTGATGGAGT
GCGACGCCTGCGGTATGCAGCCCTCTAGAGGCTCCGGCTCCATCATCCCAGTTGAGGAGGAGAACCCGGA
CTTCTGGAACCGCGAGGCAGCCGAGGCCCTGGGTGCCGCCAAGAAGCTGCAGCCTGCACAGACAGCCGCC
AAGAACCTCATCATCTTCCTGGGCGATGGGATGGGGGTGTCTACGGTGACAGCTGCCAGGATCCTAAAAG
GGCAGAAGAAGGACAAACTGGGGCCTGAGATACCCCTGGCCATGGACCGCTTCCCATATGTGGCTCTGTC
CAAGACATACAATGTAGACAAACATGTGCCAGACAGTGGAGCCACAGCCACGGCCTACCTGTGCGGGGTC
AAGGGCAACTTCCAGACCATTGGCTTGAGTGCAGCCGCCCGCTTTAACCAGTGCAACACGACACGCGGCA
ACGAGGTCATCTCCGTGATGAATCGGGCCAAGAAAGCAGGGAAGTCAGTGGGAGTGGTAACCACCACACG
AGTGCAGCACGCCTCGCCAGCCGGCACCTACGCCCACACGGTGAACCGCAACTGGTACTCGGACGCCGAC
GTGCCTGCCTCGGCCCGCCAGGAGGGGTGCCAGGACATCGCTACGCAGCTCATCTCCAACATGGACATTG
ACGTGATCCTAGGTGGAGGCCGAAAGTACATGTTTCGCATGGGAACCCCAGACCCTGAGTACCCAGATGA
CTACAGCCAAGGTGGGACCAGGCTGGACGGGAAGAATCTGGTGCAGGAATGGCTGGCGAAGCGCCAGGGT
GCCCGGTATGTGTGGAACCGCACTGAGCTCATGCAGGCTTCCCTGGACCCGTCTGTGACCCATCTCATGG
GTCTCTTTGAGCCTGGAGACATGAAATACGAGATCCACCGAGACTCCACACTGGACCCCTCCCTGATGGA
GATGACAGAGGCTGCCCTGCGCCTGCTGAGCAGGAACCCCCGCGGCTTCTTCCTCTTCGTGGAGGGTGGT
CGCATCGACCATGGTCATCATGAAAGCAGGGCTTACCGGGCACTGACTGAGACGATCATGTTCGACGACG
CCATTGAGAGGGCGGGCCAGCTCACCAGCGAGGAGGACACGCTGAGCCTCGTCACTGCCGACCACTCCCA
CGTCTTCTCCTTCGGAGGCTACCCCCTGCGAGGGAGCTCCATCTTCGGGCTGGCCCCTGGCAAGGCCCGG
GACAGGAAGGCCTACACGGTCCTCCTATACGGAAACGGTCCAGGCTATGTGCTCAAGGACGGCGCCCGGC
CGGATGTTACCGAGAGCGAGAGCGGGAGCCCCGAGTATCGGCAGCAGTCAGCAGTGCCCCTGGACGAAGA
GACCCACGCAGGCGAGGACGTGGCGGTGTTCGCGCGCGGCCCGCAGGCGCACCTGGTTCACGGCGTGCAG
GAGCAGACCTTCATAGCGCACGTCATGGCCTTCGCCGCCTGCCTGGAGCCCTACACCGCCTGCGACCTGG
CGCCCCCCGCCGGCACCACCGACGCCGCGCACCCGGGTGGCGGAGGACTGAACGACATCTTCGAGGCTCA
GAAAATCGAATGGCACGAACATCACCATCACCATCACCATCACCATTAAGGCCGGCCTGTAGTCACTGGC
ACAACGCGTTACCCGGTAAGCCAATCGGGTATACACGGTCGTCATACTGCAGACAGGGTTCTTCTACTTT
GCAAGATAGTCTTGAGTAGTAAAATAAATAGATAGAGAAAATCAGCCTCGACTGTGCCTTCTAGTTGCCA
GCCATCTGTTGTTTGCCCCTCCCCCGTGCCTTCCTTGACCCTGGAAGGTGCCACTCCCACTGTCCTTTCC
TAATAAAATGAGGAAATTGCATCACAACACTCAACCCTATCTCGGTCTATTCTTTTGATTTATAAGGGAT
TTTGCCGATTTCGGCCTATTGGTTAAAAAATGAGCTGATTTAACAAAAATTTAACGCGAATTAATTCTGT
GGAATGTGTGTCAGTTAGGGTGTGGAAAGTCCCCAGGCTCCCCAGCAGGCAGAAGTATGCAAAGCATGCA
TCTCAATTAGTCAGCAACCAGGTGTGGAAAGTCCCCAGGCTCCCCAGCAGGCAGAAGTATGCAAAGCATG
CATCTCAATTAGTCAGCAACCATAGTCCCGCCCCTAACTCCGCCCATCCCGCCCCTAACTCCGCCCAGTT
CCGCCCATTCTCCGCCCCATGGCTGACTAATTTTTTTTATTTATGCAGAGGCCGAGGCCGCCTCTGCCTC
TGAGCTATTCCAGAAGTAGTGAGGAGGCTTTTTTGGAGGCCTAGGCTTTTGCAAAAAGCTCCCGGGAGCT
TGTATATCCATTTTCGGATCTGATCAGCACGTGTTGACAATTAATCATCGGCATAGTATATCGGCATAGT
ATAATACGACAAGGTGAGGAACTAAACCATGACCGAGTACAAGCCCACGGTGCGCCTCGCCACCCGCGAC
GACGTCCCCAGGGCCGTACGCACCCTCGCCGCCGCGTTCGCCGACTACCCCGCCACGCGCCACACCGTCG
ATCCGGACCGCCACATCGAGCGGGTCACCGAGCTGCAAGAACTCTTCCTCACGCGCGTCGGGCTCGACAT
CGGCAAGGTGTGGGTCGCGGACGACGGCGCCGCGGTGGCGGTCTGGACCACGCCGGAGAGCGTCGAAGCG
GGGGCGGTGTTCGCCGAGATCGGCCCGCGCATGGCCGAGTTGAGCGGTTCCCGGCTGGCCGCGCAGCAAC
AGATGGAAGGCCTCCTGGCGCCGCACCGGCCCAAGGAGCCCGCGTGGTTCCTGGCCACCGTCGGCGTCTC
GCCCGACCACCAGGGCAAGGGTCTGGGCAGCGCCGTCGTGCTCCCCGGAGTGGAGGCGGCCGAGCGCGCC
GGGGTGCCCGCCTTCCTGGAGACATCCGCGCCCCGCAACCTCCCCTTCTACGAGCGGCTCGGCTTCACCG
TCACCGCCGACGTCGAGGTGCCCGAAGGACCGCGCACCTGGTGCATGACCCGCAAGCCCGGTGCCTGACA
CGTGCTACGAGATTTCGATTCCACCGCCGCCTTCTATGAAAGGTTGGGCTTCGGAATCGTTTTCCGGGAC
GCCGGCTGGATGATCCTCCAGCGCGGGGATCTCATGCTGGAGTTCTTCGCCCACCCCAACTTGTTTATTG
CAGCTTATAATGGTTACAAATAAAGCAATAGCATCACAAATTTCACAAATAAAGCATTTTTTTCACTGCA
TTCTAGTTGTGGTTTGTCCAAACTCATCAATGTATCTTATCATGTCTGTATACCGTCGACCTCTAGCTAG
AGCTTGGCGTAATCATGGTCATTACCAATGCTTAATCAGTGAGGCACCTATCTCAGCGATCTGTCTATTT
CGTTCATCCATAGTTGCCTGACTCCCCGTCGTGTAGATAACTACGATACGGGAGGGCTTACCATCTGGCC
CCAGCGCTGCGATGATACCGCGAGAACCACGCTCACCGGCTCCGGATTTATCAGCAATAAACCAGCCAGC
CGGAAGGGCCGAGCGCAGAAGTGGTCCTGCAACTTTATCCGCCTCCATCCAGTCTATTAATTGTTGCCGG
GAAGCTAGAGTAAGTAGTTCGCCAGTTAATAGTTTGCGCAACGTTGTTGCCATCGCTACAGGCATCGTGG
TGTCACGCTCGTCGTTTGGTATGGCTTCATTCAGCTCCGGTTCCCAACGATCAAGGCGAGTTACATGATC
CCCCATGTTGTGCAAAAAAGCGGTTAGCTCCTTCGGTCCTCCGATCGTTGTCAGAAGTAAGTTGGCCGCA
GTGTTATCACTCATGGTTATGGCAGCACTGCATAATTCTCTTACTGTCATGCCATCCGTAAGATGCTTTT
CTGTGACTGGTGAGTACTCAACCAAGTCATTCTGAGAATAGTGTATGCGGCGACCGAGTTGCTCTTGCCC
GGCGTCAATACGGGATAATACCGCGCCACATAGCAGAACTTTAAAAGTGCTCATCATTGGAAAACGTTCT
TCGGGGCGAAAACTCTCAAGGATCTTACCGCTGTTGAGATCCAGTTCGATGTAACCCACTCGTGCACCCA
ACTGATCTTCAGCATCTTTTACTTTCACCAGCGTTTCTGGGTGAGCAAAAACAGGAAGGCAAAATGCCGC
AAAAAAGGGAATAAGGGCGACACGGAAATGTTGAATACTCATATTCTTCCTT
