>Addgene plasmid #157499 | pD649-HAsp-SEMA4C-COMP5AP-AviTag-9xHis | depositor partial sequence | sequence record 304108 | insert (extracellular domain)
GCTGAAGTTTGGTGGAATCTGGTGCCCAGAAAGACCGTGTCTAGCGGCGAACTGGCCACAGTCGTGCGGA
GATTTTCCCAGACCGGCATCCAGGACTTTCTGACCCTGACACTGACCGAGCCTACCGGCCTGCTGTATGT
GGGAGCTAGAGAAGCCCTGTTCGCCTTCAGCATGGAAGCCCTGGAACTGCAGGGCGCCATCTCTTGGGAA
GCCCCTGTGGAAAAGAAAACCGAGTGCATCCAGAAGGGCAAGAACAACCAGACCGAGTGCTTCAACTTCA
TCCGGTTTCTGCAGCCCTACAACGCCAGCCACCTGTACGTGTGTGGCACCTACGCCTTCCAGCCTAAGTG
CACCTACGTGAACATGCTGACCTTCACACTGGAACACGGCGAGTTCGAGGACGGCAAGGGCAAGTGTCCT
TACGATCCTGCCAAAGGCCATGCCGGACTGCTGGTTGATGGCGAGCTGTACTCTGCTACCCTGAACAACT
TCCTGGGCACCGAGCCAATCATCCTGCGGAATATGGGCCCTCACCACAGCATGAAGACCGAGTACCTGGC
CTTCTGGCTGAACGAGCCTCACTTTGTGGGCAGCGCCTATGTGCCTGAGAGCGTGGGATCTTTCACCGGC
GACGACGACAAGGTGTACTTCTTCTTCCGCGAACGCGCCGTGGAAAGCGACTGTTATGCTGAACAGGTGG
TGGCCAGAGTGGCTAGAGTGTGCAAGGGCGATATGGGCGGAGCCAGAACACTGCAGAGAAAGTGGACCAC
CTTCCTGAAGGCCAGACTGGCTTGCAGCGCCCCTAATTGGCAGCTGTATTTCAACCAGCTGCAGGCCATG
CACACCCTGCAGGATACCAGCTGGCACAACACCACCTTTTTCGGAGTGTTTCAGGCCCAGTGGGGCGACA
TGTACCTGTCTGCCATCTGCGAGTATCAGCTGGAAGAGATCCAGCGGGTGTTCGAGGGCCCCTACAAAGA
GTATCACGAAGAGGCCCAGAAGTGGGACAGATACACAGACCCCGTGCCTTCTCCAAGACCTGGCAGCTGC
ATCAACAACTGGCACAGACGGCACGGCTACACCTCTAGCCTGGAACTCCCCGACAACATCCTGAACTTCG
TGAAGAAACACCCTCTGATGGAAGAACAAGTCGGCCCCAGATGGTCCAGACCTCTGCTGGTTAAGAAGGG
CACCAACTTCACCCACCTGGTGGCCGATAGAGTGACAGGACTGGATGGCGCCACCTACACCGTGCTGTTT
ATCGGAACAGGCGACGGCTGGCTGCTCAAGGCTGTTTCTCTTGGACCTTGGGTGCACCTGATCGAAGAAC
TGCAACTGTTCGACCAAGAGCCTATGCGGAGCCTGGTGCTGAGCCAGTCTAAGAAGCTGCTGTTTGCCGG
CAGCAGATCCCAGCTGGTTCAGCTGCCTGTGGCCGACTGCATGAAGTACAGATCCTGCGCCGATTGCGTG
CTGGCCAGAGATCCTTACTGTGCTTGGAGCGTGAACACCAGCAGATGTGTGGCCGTTGGCGGACACAGTG
GAAGCCTGCTGATTCAGCACGTGATGACCAGCGACACCAGCGGCATCTGCAATCTGCGGGGCTCTAAGAA
AGTGCGGCCCACACCTAAGAACATCACAGTGGTGGCCGGCACCGATCTGGTGCTGCCTTGTCACCTGAGC
AGCAATCTGGCCCACGCCAGATGGACATTCGGCGGCAGAGATCTGCCAGCTGAGCAGCCTGGCTCCTTCC
TGTATGATGCTCGACTGCAGGCCCTGGTGGTTATGGCTGCACAGCCTAGACATGCCGGCGCTTACCACTG
CTTCAGCGAGGAACAAGGCGCTAGACTGGCCGCCGAAGGATATCTGGTGGCTGTGGTTGCTGGCCCTAGC
GTGACACTGGAAGCTAGAGCACCCCTGGAAAACCTCGGA
